>Addgene plasmid #154703 | pEPYC1CB0445 | depositor full sequence | sequence record 299637 | pEPYC1CB0445 sequence 7023 bps
GCAATTGTCTTCTGCACGAAGTGGTTTAAACTATCAGTGTTTGACAGGATATATTGGCGGGTAAACCTAA
GAGAAAAGAGCGTTTATTAGAATAATCGGATATTTAAAAGGGCGTGAAAAGGTTTATCCGTTCGTCCATT
TGTATGTGCATGCCAACCACAGGGTTCCCCAGATCAGGCGCTGGCTGCTGAACCCCCAGCCGGAACTGAC
CCCACAAGGCCCTAGCGTTTGCAATGCACCAGGTCATCATTGACCCAGGCGTGTTCCACCAGGCCGCTGC
CTCGCAACTCTTCGCAGGCTTCGCCGACCTGCTCGCGCCACTTCTTCACGCGGGTGGAATCCGATCCGCA
CATGAGGCGGAAGGTTTCCAGCTTGAGCGGGTACGGCTCCCGGTGCGAGCTGAAATAGTCGAACATCCGT
CGGGCCGTCGGCGACAGCTTGCGGTACTTCTCCCATATGAATTTCGTGTAGTGGTCGCCAGCAAACAGCA
CGACGATTTCCTCGTCGATCAGGACCTGGCAACGGGACGTTTTCTTGCCACGGTCCAGGACGCGGAAGCG
GTGCAGCAGCGACACCGATTCCAGGTGCCCAACGCGGTCGGACGTGAAGCCCATCGCCGTCGCCTGTAGG
CGCGACAGGCATTCCTCGGCCTTCGTGTAATACCGGCCATTGATCGACCAGCCCAGGTCCTGGCAAAGCT
CGTAGAACGTGAAGGTGATCGGCTCGCCGATAGGGGTGCGCTTCGCGTACTCCAACACCTGCTGCCACAC
CAGTTCGTCATCGTCGGCCCGCAGCTCGACGCCGGTGTAGGTGATCTTCACGTCCTTGTTGACGTGGAAA
ATGACCTTGTTTTGCAGCGCCTCGCGCGGGATTTTCTTGTTGCGCGTGGTGAACAGGGCAGAGCGGGCCG
TGTCGTTTGGCATCGCTCGCATCGTGTCCGGCCACGGCGCAATATCGAACAAGGAAAGCTGCATTTCCTT
GATCTGCTGCTTCGTGTGTTTCAGCAACGCGGCCTGCTTGGCCTCGCTGACCTGTTTTGCCAGGTCCTCG
CCGGCGGTTTTTCGCTTCTTGGTCGTCATAGTTCCTCGCGTGTCGATGGTCATCGACTTCGCCAAACCTG
CCGCCTCCTGTTCAAGACGACGCGAACGCTCCACGGCGGCCGATGGCGCGGGCAGGGCAGGGGGAGCCAG
TTGCACGCTGTCGCGCTCGATCTTGGCCGTAGCTTGCTGGACCATCGAGCCGACGGACTGGAAGGTTTCG
CGGGGCGCACGCATGACGGTGCGGCTTGCGATGGTTTCGGCATCCTCGGCGGAAAACCCCGCGTCGATCA
GTTCTTGCCTGTATGCCTTCCGGTCAAACGTCCGATTCATTCACCCTCCTTGCGGGATTGCCCCGACTCA
CGCCGGGGCAATGTGCCCTTATTCCTGATTTGACCCGCCTGGTGCCTTGGTGTCCAGATAATCCACCTTA
TCGGCAATGAAGTCGGTCCCGTAGACCGTCTGGCCGTCCTTCTCGTACTTGGTATTCCGAATCTTGCCCT
GCACGAATACCAGCGACCCCTTGCCCAAATACTTGCCGTGGGCCTCGGCCTGAGAGCCAAAACACTTGAT
GCGGAAGAAGTCGGTGCGCTCCTGCTTGTCGCCGGCATCGTTGCGCCACATCTAGGATCTGCCAGGAACC
GTAAAAAGGCCGCGTTGCTGGCGTTTTTCCATAGGCTCCGCCCCCCTGACGAGCATCACAAAAATCGACG
CTCAAGTCAGAGGTGGCGAAACCCGACAGGACTATAAAGATACCAGGCGTTTCCCCCTGGAAGCTCCCTC
GTGCGCTCTCCTGTTCCGACCCTGCCGCTTACCGGATACCTGTCCGCCTTTCTCCCTTCGGGAAGCGTGG
CGCTTTCTCATAGCTCACGCTGTAGGTATCTCAGTTCGGTGTAGGTCGTTCGCTCCAAGCTGGGCTGTGT
GCACGAACCCCCCGTTCAGCCCGACCGCTGCGCCTTATCCGGTAACTATCGTCTTGAGTCCAACCCGGTA
AGACACGACTTATCGCCACTGGCAGCAGCCACTGGTAACAGGATTAGCAGAGCGAGGTATGTAGGCGGTG
CTACAGAGTTCTTGAAGTGGTGGCCTAACTACGGCTACACTAGAAGAACAGTATTTGGTATCTGCGCTCT
GCTGAAGCCAGTTACCTTCGGAAAAAGAGTTGGTAGCTCTTGATCCGGCAAACAAACCACCGCTGGTAGC
GGTGGTTTTTTTGTTTGCAAGCAGCAGATTACGCGCAGAAAAAAAGGATCTCAAGAAGATCCTTTGATCT
TTTCTACGGGGTCTGACGCTCAGTGGAACGAAAACTCACGTTAAGGGATTTTGGTCATGAGATTATCAAA
AAGGATCTTCACCTAGATCCTTTTAAATTAAAAATGAAGTTTTAAATCAATCTAAAGTATATATGAGTAA
ACTTGGTCTGACAGTTACCAATGCTTAATCAGTGAGGCACCTATCTCAGCGATCTGTCTATTTCGTTCAT
CCATAGTTGCCTGACTCCCCGTCGTGTAGATAACTACGATACGGGAGGGCTTACCATCTGGCCCCAGTGC
TGCAATGATACCGCGAGAACCACGCTCACCGGCTCCAGATTTATCAGCAATAAACCAGCCAGCCGGAAGG
GCCGAGCGCAGAAGTGGTCCTGCAACTTTATCCGCCTCCATCCAGTCTATTAATTGTTGCCGGGAAGCTA
GAGTAAGTAGTTCGCCAGTTAATAGTTTGCGCAACGTTGTTGCCATTGCTACAGGCATCGTGGTGTCACG
CTCGTCGTTTGGTATGGCTTCATTCAGCTCCGGTTCCCAACGATCAAGGCGAGTTACATGATCCCCCATG
TTGTGCAAAAAAGCGGTTAGCTCCTTCGGTCCTCCGATCGTTGTCAGAAGTAAGTTGGCCGCAGTGTTAT
CACTCATGGTTATGGCAGCACTGCATAATTCTCTTACTGTCATGCCATCCGTAAGATGCTTTTCTGTGAC
TGGTGAGTACTCAACCAAGTCATTCTGAGAATAGTGTATGCGGCGACCGAGTTGCTCTTGCCCGGCGTCA
ATACGGGATAATACCGCGCCACATAGCAGAACTTTAAAAGTGCTCATCATTGGAAAACGTTCTTCGGGGC
GAAAACTCTCAAGGATCTTACCGCTGTTGAGATCCAGTTCGATGTAACCCACTCGTGCACCCAACTGATC
TTCAGCATCTTTTACTTTCACCAGCGTTTCTGGGTGAGCAAAAACAGGAAGGCAAAATGCCGCAAAAAAG
GGAATAAGGGCGACACGGAAATGTTGAATACTCATACTCTTCCTTTTTCAATATTATTGAAGCATTTATC
AAGGTTATTGTCTCATGAGCGGATACATATTTGAATGTATTTAGAAAAATAAACAAATAGGGGTTCCGCG
CACGAATTGGCCAGCGCTGCCATTTTTGGGGTGAGGCCGTTCGCGGCCGAGGGGCGCAGCCCCTGGGGGG
ATGGGAGGCCCGCGTTAGCGGGCCGGGAGGGTTCGAGAAGGGGGGGCACCCCCCTTCGGCGTGCGCGGTC
ACGCGCACAGGGCGCAGCCCTGGTTAAAAACAAGGTTTATAAATATTGGTTTAAAAGCAGGTTAAAAGAC
AGGTTAGCGGTGGCCGAAAAACGGGCGGAAACCCTTGCAAATGCTGGATTTTCTGCCTGTGGACAGCCCC
TCAAATGTCAATAGGTGCGCCCCTCATCTGTCAGCACTCTGCCCCTCAAGTGTCAAGGATCGCGCCCCTC
ATCTGTCAGTAGTCGCGCCCCTCAAGTGTCAATACCGCAGGGCACTTATCCCCAGGCTTGTCCACATCAT
CTGTGGGAAACTCGCGTAAAATCAGGCGTTTTCGCCGATTTGCGAGGCTGGCCAGCTCCACGTCGCCGGC
CGAAATCGAGCCTGCCCCTCATCTGTCAACGCCGCGCCGGGTGAGTCGGCCCCTCAAGTGTCAACGTCCG
CCCCTCATCTGTCAGTGAGGGCCAAGTTTTCCGCGAGGTATCCACAACGCCGGCGGCCGCGGTGTCTCGC
ACACGGCTTCGACGGCGTTTCTGGCGCGTTTGCAGGGCCATAGACGGCCGCCAGCCCAGCGGCGAGGGCA
ACCAGCCCGGTGAGCGTCGCAAAGGAGATCCTGATCTGACTGATGGGCTGCCTGTATCGAGTGGTGATTT
TGTGCCGAGCTGCCGGTCGGGGAGCTGTTGGCTGGCTGGTGGCAGGATATATTGTGGTGTAAACAAATTG
ACGCTTAGACAACTTAATAACACATTGCGGACGTTTTTAATGTACTGGGGTGGATGCAGTGGGCCCCACT
CTGTGAAGACAATGCCGAATTCGGATCCGGAGGGAGGCGTGTCGTTTTAGTGAGGCAGCCACTTGTGTCA
GCCACTTGTGTCAGCCACTTGTGTCTATATAAGGTTTTGCTATTCATTGAAAGCAGTAGTGACTGATTTG
TATATAATGTACTGTATTTTTACAACAATTACCAACAACAACAAACAACAAACAACATTACAATTACTAT
TTACAATTACAATGGAGGACGCCAAAAACATAAAGAAAGGCCCGGCGCCATTCTATCCGCTGGAAGATGG
AACCGCTGGAGAGCAACTGCATAAGGCTATGAAGAGATACGCCCTGGTTCCTGGAACAATTGCTTTTACA
GATGCACATATCGAGGTGGACATCACTTACGCTGAGTACTTCGAAATGTCCGTTCGGTTGGCAGAAGCTA
TGAAACGATATGGGCTGAATACAAATCACAGAATCGTCGTATGCAGTGAAAACTCTCTTCAATTCTTTAT
GCCGGTGTTGGGCGCGTTATTTATCGGAGTTGCAGTTGCGCCCGCGAACGACATTTATAATGAACGTGAA
TTGCTCAACAGTATGGGCATTTCGCAGCCTACCGTGGTGTTCGTTTCCAAAAAGGGGTTGCAAAAAATTT
TGAACGTGCAAAAAAAGCTCCCAATCATCCAAAAAATTATTATCATGGATTCTAAAACGGATTACCAGGG
ATTTCAGTCGATGTACACGTTCGTCACATCTCATCTACCTCCCGGTTTTAATGAATACGATTTTGTGCCA
GAGTCCTTCGATAGGGACAAGACAATTGCACTGATCATGAACTCCTCTGGATCTACTGGTCTGCCTAAAG
GTGTCGCTCTGCCTCATAGAACTGCCTGCGTGAGATTCTCGCATGCCAGAGATCCTATTTTTGGCAATCA
AATCATTCCGGATACTGCGATTTTAAGTGTTGTTCCATTCCATCACGGTTTTGGAATGTTTACTACACTC
GGATATTTGATATGTGGATTTCGAGTCGTCTTAATGTATAGATTTGAAGAAGAACTGTTTCTGAGGAGCC
TTCAGGATTACAAGATTCAAAGTGCGCTGCTGGTGCCAACCCTATTCTCCTTCTTCGCCAAAAGCACTCT
GATTGACAAATACGATTTATCTAATTTACACGAAATTGCTTCTGGTGGCGCTCCCCTCTCTAAGGAAGTC
GGGGAAGCGGTTGCCAAGAGGTTCCATCTGCCAGGTATCAGGCAAGGATATGGGCTCACTGAGACTACAT
CAGCTATTCTGATTACACCCGAGGGGGATGATAAACCGGGCGCGGTCGGTAAAGTTGTTCCATTTTTTGA
AGCGAAGGTTGTGGATCTGGATACCGGGAAAACGCTGGGCGTTAATCAAAGAGGCGAACTGTGTGTGAGA
GGTCCTATGATTATGTCCGGTTATGTAAACAATCCGGAAGCGACCAACGCCTTGATTGACAAGGATGGAT
GGCTACATTCTGGAGACATAGCTTACTGGGACGAGGACGAACACTTCTTCATCGTTGACCGCCTGAAGTC
TCTGATTAAGTACAAAGGCTATCAGGTGGCTCCCGCTGAATTGGAATCCATCTTGCTCCAACACCCCAAC
ATCTTCGACGCAGGTGTCGCAGGTCTGCCCGACGATGACGCCGGTGAACTTCCCGCCGCCGTTGTTGTTT
TGGAGCACGGAAAGACGATGACGGAAAAAGAGATCGTGGATTACGTCGCCAGTCAAGTAACAACCGCGAA
AAAGTTGCGCGGAGGAGTTGTGTTTGTGGACGAAGTACCGAAAGGTCTTACCGGAAAACTCGACGCAAGA
AAAATCAGAGAGATCCTCATAAAGGCCAAGAAGGGCGGAAAGATCGCCGTGGGTTCGGATTATAAGGACC
ATGACGGAGACTATAAGGACCATGACCTCGACGCTGCAGCAGCGGATTATAAGGACGATGACGATAAGTG
AGCTTGTCCTGCTTTAATGAGATATGCGAGAAGCCTATGATCGCATGATATTTGCTTTCAATTCTGTTGT
GCACGTTGTAAAAAACCTGAGCATGTGTAGCTCAGATCCTTACCGCCGGTTTCGGTTCATTCTAATGAAT
ATATCACCCGTTACTATCGTATTTTTATGAATAATATTCTCCGTTCAATTTACTGATTGTACCCTACTAC
TTATATGTACAATATTAAAATGAAAACAATATATTGTGCTGAATAGGTTTATAGCGACATCTATGATAGA
GCGCCACAATAACAAACAATTGCGTTTTATTATTACAAATCCAATTTTAAAAAAAGCGGCAGAACCGGTC
AAACCTAAAAGACTGATTACATAAATCTTATTCAAATTTCAAAAGTGCCCCAGGGGCTAGTATCTACGAC
ACACCGAGCGGCGAACTAATAACGCTCACTGAAGGGAACTCCGGTTCCCCGCCGGCGCGCATGGGTGAGA
TTCCTTGAAGTTGAGTATTGGCCGTCCGCTCTACCGAAAGTTACGGGCACCATTCAACCCGGTCCAGCAC
GGCGGCCGGGTAACCGACTTGCTGCCCCGAGAATTATGCAGCATTTTTTTGGTGTATGTGGGCCCCAAAT
GAAGTGCAGGTCAAACCTTGACAGTGACGACAAATCGTTGGGCGGGTCCAGGGCGAATTTTGCGACAACA
TGTCGAGGCTCAGCAGGACCGCT
Features (pLannotate 1.2.2; 11 found; start..end, strand, type, name):
     42..66      +  misc_feature   RB T-DNA repeat: right border repeat from nopaline C58 T-DNA
    178..198     -  CDS            TetR (fragment): tetracycline resistance regulatory protein; tetR
    225..1370    -  CDS            trfA: TRFA_ECOLX - Experimental evidence at protein level: Swiss-Prot protein existence level 1. Also involved in plasmid copy number control, promoting intermolecular coupling of protein bound iterons at oriV, which inhibits replication initiation. From Escherichia coli.
   1706..2294    -  rep_origin     ori: high-copy-number ColE1/pMB1/pBR322/pUC origin of replication
   2465..3325    -  CDS            AmpR: β-lactamase; bla; confers resistance to ampicillin, carbenicillin, and related antibiotics
   3326..3430    -  promoter       AmpR promoter: bla
   3517..4148    -  rep_origin     oriV: incP origin of replication
   4240..4264    +  misc_feature   LB T-DNA repeat: left border repeat from nopaline C58 T-DNA
   4505..4560    +  misc_feature   TMV Ω: translational enhancer from the tobacco mosaic virus 5'-leader sequence (Gallie et al., 1988)
   4562..6211    +  CDS            luciferase: firefly luciferase; luc+; enhanced luc+ version of the luciferase gene
   6309..7016    +  terminator     OCS terminator: octopine synthase terminator
