[The description below was written by a language model from this plasmid's Addgene catalogue record and pLannotate feature annotations shown in this document.]
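Description:
pEPYC1CB0445 is a MoClo (Golden Gate modular cloning) Level 1 transcriptional unit assembled in the pICH47732 acceptor backbone, a binary-type vector of about 7 kb. The backbone carries a high-copy ColE1/pUC-type origin for propagation in E. coli together with the broad-host-range incP oriV and its replication initiator gene trfA, which allow maintenance in Agrobacterium. Selection in bacteria is by ampicillin through the β-lactamase gene and its native promoter. Nopaline-type left and right T-DNA border repeats flank the cargo, so the cassette lies within a transferable T-DNA region. A short TetR fragment is also annotated and appears to be a backbone remnant.

The payload is a synthetic firefly luciferase reporter cassette described as MinSyn_010::TMV::LucF::Flag::ocsT. MinSyn_010, a minimal synthetic plant promoter, drives transcription. It is not picked up by the automated annotation but would occupy the region between the left border and the TMV Ω leader. The Ω sequence from tobacco mosaic virus acts as a 5′ translational enhancer upstream of the luc+ firefly luciferase coding sequence. According to the catalogue entry, the luciferase carries a Flag epitope tag, which is likewise not separately annotated. The octopine synthase terminator provides transcript termination and polyadenylation. The parts were joined by BsaI-based assembly, and the BsaI sites were destroyed in the process, as is typical for Level 1 constructs.

The plasmid serves as a luciferase reporter for measuring the activity of the MinSyn_010 promoter, as part of work on rationally designed minimal synthetic promoters for plants. As a Level 1 module, it could in principle also be combined with other transcriptional units in higher-level MoClo assemblies.
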