Addgene plasmid #154703: pEPYC1CB0445
Purpose: MoClo Level 1 luciferase reporter
Depositing lab: Nicola Patron. Depositing organization: Earlham Institute. Publication: Rational design of minimal synthetic promoters for plants. Cai YM, Kallam K, Tidd H, Gendarini G, Salzman A, Patron NJ. Nucleic Acids Res. 2020 Aug 28. pii: 5897334. doi: 10.1093/nar/gkaa682. PubMed 32856047.
Backbone
  Vector backbone: pICH47732
  Vector type: Synthetic Biology
Growth in bacteria
  Bacterial resistance: Ampicillin, 100 μg/mL
  Growth temperature: 37°C
  Growth strain: NEB Stable
  Copy number: High Copy
Gene/Insert
  Gene/Insert name: MinSyn_010 Firefly luciferase expression cassette [MinSyn_010::TMV::LucF::Flag::ocsT]
  Species: Synthetic
  Cloning method: Restriction Enzyme; 5′ cloning site BsaI (destroyed during cloning); 3′ cloning site BsaI (destroyed during cloning)
Terms and licenses: Academic/Nonprofit Terms; Industry Terms: Not Available to Industry
Depositor comments: Please visit https://www.biorxiv.org/content/10.1101/2020.05.14.095406v1 for bioRxiv preprint.
How to cite: pEPYC1CB0445 was a gift from Nicola Patron (Addgene plasmid # 154703 ; http://n2t.net/addgene:154703 ; RRID:Addgene_154703)
